>Addgene plasmid #44239 | pLHCX-FLAG-mPKM2 | addgene partial sequence | sequence record 61432 | LNCX 5'-AGCTCGTTTAGTGAACCGTCAGATC-3'
GTTTTGACCTCCATAGAAGACACCGGGACCGATCCAGCCTCCGCGGCCCCAAGCTTGTTAACGCCACCAT
GGACTACAAAGACGATGACGATAAAGCAAGGGATCCACTAGTAACGGCCGCCAGTGTGCTGGAATTCATG
CCGAAGCCACACAGTGAAGCAGGGACTGCCTTCATTCAGACCCAGCAGCTCCATGCAGCCATGGCTGACA
CCTTCCTGGAACACATGTGCCGCCTGGACATTGACTCTGCCCCCATCACGGCCCGCAACACTGGCATCAT
TTGTACCATTGGGCCTGCTTCCCGATCTGTGGAGATGCTGAAGGAGATGATTAAGTCTGGAATGAATGTG
GCTCGGCTGAATTTCTCTCATGGAACCCATGAGTACCATGCAGAGACCATCAAGAATGTCCGTGAAGCCA
CAGAAAGCTTTGCATCTGATCCCATTCTCTACCGTCCTGTTGCGGTGGCTCTGGATACAAAGGGACCTGA
GATCCGGACTGGACTCATCAAGGGCAGCGGCACCGCTGAGGTGGAGCTGAAGAAGGGAGCCACTCTGAAG
ATCACCCTGGACAACGCTTACATGGAGAAGTGTGACGAGAACATCCTGTGGCTGGACTACAAGAACATCT
GCAAGGTGGTGGAGGTGGGCAGCAAGATCTACGTGGACGATGGGCTCATCTCACTGCAGGTGAAGGAGAA
AGGCGCTGACTTCCTGGTGACGGAGGTGGAGAATGGTGGCTCCTTGGGCAGCAAGAAGGGCGTGAACCTG
CCGGGCGCTGCTGTGGATCTCCCCGCTGTGTCGGAAAAGGACATCCAGGACCTGAAGTTTGGGGTGGAGC
AGGATGTGGACATGGTGTTTGCATCTTTCATCCGCAAGGCAGCCGACGTGCATGAAGTCAGGAAGGTGCT
GGGAGAGAAGGGCAAGAACATCAAGATCATCAGCAAAATCGAGAACCATGA
