>Addgene plasmid #44239 | pLHCX-FLAG-mPKM2 | addgene partial sequence | sequence record 62466 | pLHCX-R1  5'-ACCTACAGGTGGGGTCTTTCATTCCC-3'
AATAAAATCTTTTATTTTATCGATTCAAGGTACAGGCACTACACGCATGGTGTTGGTGAATCCAGAGCCA
GGGCGCCACCCGGTCAGCACAATGACCACATCTCCCTTCTTGAAGAAGCCTCGGGCCTTGCCAACATCCA
TGGCCAAGTTTACACGAAGGTCGACATCCTCAGCCCAGGCATTCAGCACGGCATCCTTACACAGCACAGG
GAAGATGCCACGGTACAGATGGGCCTGGCGAGCAGTCTGGGGATTTCGAGTCACGGCAATGATAGGAGCC
CGAGGGCGGTACCTGGCCACTTGGTGAGCACTCCTGCCAGACTTGGTGAGCACGATAATGGCCCCACTGC
AGCACTTGAAGGAGGCCTCCACGGCACCCACGGCGGCAGCTTCTGTGGGGTCGCTGGTAATGGGCGCCAG
GCGGCGGAGTTCCTCGAATAGCTGCAAGTGGTAGATGGCAGCCTCTGCCTCTCGGGCAATCAGGTGCTGC
ATGCGAACAGCCTCCAGAGGGTAGTCCCCCTTGGCTGTTTCTCCAGACAGCATGATGCAGTCTGCTCCAT
CCAGGACTGCATTGGCCACATCACTGCCTTCAGCACGGGTGGGGCGTGGCTTCTTGATCATGCTCTCCAG
CATCTGTGTGGCACAGATGACAGGCTTCCCAGCTCGGTTGCATCGCCCGATCATCATCTTCTGAGCCAGG
AAGACCTTCTCTGCAGGAATCTCAATGCCCAGGTCACCACGAGCCACCATGATCCCATCACTGGCCTCCA
AGATCTCATCAAACCTGCGGACGCCTTCATGGTTCTCGATTTTGCTGATGATCTTGATGTTCTTGCCCTT
CTCTCCCAGCACCTTCCTGACTTCATGCACGTCGGCTGCCTTGCGGATGAAAGATGCAAACACCATGTCC
ACATCCTGCTCCACC
