[The description below was written by a language model from this plasmid's Addgene catalogue record.]
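Description:
pLHCX-FLAG-mPKM2 is a retroviral mammalian expression plasmid built on the commercial pLHCX backbone, with a total size of about 8.4 kb (roughly 6.8 kb of vector plus a 1.6 kb insert). It is propagated in E. coli under ampicillin selection and is recorded as low copy. Hygromycin serves as the selectable marker in mammalian cells, so transduced or transfected populations can be enriched for stable expression. No feature table accompanies the record, so the retroviral elements are not itemised. As a retroviral vector of this type, it would be expected to carry flanking long terminal repeats and a packaging signal, which allow the transcript to be packaged into virions in a suitable packaging cell line and integrated into the genome of target cells.

The payload is the mouse Pkm coding sequence for the M2 splice isoform of pyruvate kinase (PKM2), cloned between HpaI and ClaI sites that both remain intact. Expression is driven by a CMV promoter. The protein carries an N-terminal FLAG epitope, which allows the exogenous enzyme to be detected or immunoprecipitated and distinguished from endogenous pyruvate kinase.

The associated publication concerns the importance of the M2 isoform of pyruvate kinase for cancer metabolism and tumour growth. This is consistent with use of the construct for stable expression of tagged mouse PKM2 in mammalian cells to study isoform-specific effects on glycolytic metabolism and proliferation. The record does not spell out the specific experimental design.
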