Addgene plasmid #44239: pLHCX-FLAG-mPKM2
Depositing lab: Lewis Cantley & Matthew Vander Heiden. Depositing organization: Beth Israel Deaconess Medical Center. Publication: The M2 splice isoform of pyruvate kinase is important for cancer metabolism and tumour growth. Christofk HR, Vander Heiden MG, Harris MH, Ramanathan A, Gerszten RE, Wei R, Fleming MD, Schreiber SL, Cantley LC. Nature. 2008 Mar 13;452(7184):230-3. doi: 10.1038/nature06734. PubMed 18337823.
Backbone
  Vector backbone: pLHCX
  Backbone manufacturer: Clontech
  Backbone size w/o insert (bp): 6800
  Total vector size (bp): 8400
  Vector type: Mammalian Expression, Retroviral
  Selectable markers: Hygromycin
Growth in bacteria
  Bacterial resistance: Ampicillin, 100 μg/mL
  Growth temperature: 37°C
  Growth strain: DH5alpha
  Copy number: Low Copy
Gene/Insert
  Gene/Insert name: Pyruvate Kinase M2 (alt name: PKM2)
  Species: M. musculus (mouse)
  Insert size (bp): 1600
  GenBank ID: NM_011099.3
  Entrez Gene: Pkm (a.k.a. Pk-2, Pk-3, Pk3, Pkm2)
  Promoter: CMV
  Tag / fusion protein: FLAG (N terminal on insert)
  Cloning method: Restriction Enzyme; 5′ cloning site HpaI (not destroyed); 3′ cloning site ClaI (not destroyed)
  Sequencing primers: 5′ 5'-AGCTCGTTTAGTGAACCGTCAGATC-3'; 3′ 5'-ACCTACAGGTGGGGTCTTTCATTCCC-3'
Terms and licenses: Academic/Nonprofit Terms; Industry Terms: Not Available to Industry
How to cite: pLHCX-FLAG-mPKM2 was a gift from Lewis Cantley & Matthew Vander Heiden (Addgene plasmid # 44239 ; http://n2t.net/addgene:44239 ; RRID:Addgene_44239)
